>Addgene plasmid #215023 | pAAV_FKBP-V5-ALX1 | addgene full sequence | sequence record 425820 | Addgene NGS Result
TTGAGATCCTTTTTTTCTGCGCGTAATCTGCTGCTTGCAAACAAAAAAACCACCGCTACCAGCGGTGGTT
TGTTTGCCGGATCAAGAGCTACCAACTCTTTTTCCGAAGGTAACTGGCTTCAGCAGAGCGCAGATACCAA
ATACTGTTCTTCTAGTGTAGCCGTAGTTAGGCCACCACTTCAAGAACTCTGTAGCACCGCCTACATACCT
CGCTCTGCTAATCCTGTTACCAGTGGCTGCTGCCAGTGGCGATAAGTCGTGTCTTACCGGGTTGGACTCA
AGACGATAGTTACCGGATAAGGCGCAGCGGTCGGGCTGAACGGGGGGTTCGTGCACACAGCCCAGCTTGG
AGCGAACGACCTACACCGAACTGAGATACCTACAGCGTGAGCTATGAGAAAGCGCCACGCTTCCCGAAGG
GAGAAAGGCGGACAGGTATCCGGTAAGCGGCAGGGTCGGAACAGGAGAGCGCACGAGGGAGCTTCCAGGG
GGAAACGCCTGGTATCTTTATAGTCCTGTCGGGTTTCGCCACCTCTGACTTGAGCGTCGATTTTTGTGAT
GCTCGTCAGGGGGGCGGAGCCTATGGAAAAACGCCAGCAACGCGGCCTTTTTACGGTTCCTGGCCTTTTG
CTGGCCTTTTGCTCACATGTTCTTTCCTGCGTTATCCCCTGATTCTGTGGATAACCGTATTACCGCCTTT
GAGTGAGCTGATACCGCTCGCCGCAGCCGAACGACCGAGCGCAGCGAGTCAGTGAGCGAGGAAGCGGAAG
AGCGCCCAATACGCAAACCGCCTCTCCCCGCGCGTTGGCCGATTCATTAATGCAGCTGCGCGCTCGCTCG
CTCACTGAGGCCGCCCGGGCAAAGCCCGGGCGTCGGGCGACCTTTGGTCGCCCGGCCTCAGTGAGCGAGC
GAGCGCGCAGAGAGGGAGTGGCCAACTCCATCACTAGGGGTTCCTTGTAGTTAATGATTAACCCGCCATG
CTACTTATCTACGTAGCCATGCTCTAGCGGCCTCGGCCTCTGCATAAATAAAAAAAATTAGTCAGCCATG
AGCTTGGCCCATTGCATACGTTGTATCCATATCATAATATGTACATTTATATTGGCTCATGTCCAACATT
ACCGCCATGTTGACATTGATTATTGACTAGGCTTCTCTCTCCCACCCATCGCCACCGCGTCCACACTCCG
CCGCATTCCAGAGAAAAAGAAAAGGCCACGGCCTCGTAAAGCTCCCAGCTGGCCCGGACCCCGAGCTCCT
CCCGGTTAGAAGCCGAAGCGGCCCCTCTACTACGGCGGCTGCGATTAACAGTTGCCAATGCATCTGGTTC
CTTGGGCTTCGGATTAATGTGAATCTTCCACGTAAACGATTTACGGATGAAATAAAAGCCTTTTAGAGCA
ATATTTCCTTTCAAGTTCTTAAGACGCCTCTAAATCTTTCTGGTAGTGAGTGGCCGGCATGGGGGCGGGG
TGGGGACGGGTGGCTCAGGAAGGCGCAGGCAGTAGGGAGTGGAGGTTTAACTGCTTTGCGATCTCACCAA
GATCTTCCGAAATGCCAGTCCACTGTCACGGCGGCAATGAATCTGGGTGTCAGGGGCTCGTCTCTCCTGG
CATTTGTCTGAAATGGAGCTGTCTGTCTGTCTATCCTAGGCCTGGACGCCCTCTGCCCGGGTAAGTGGGG
AAAATGGGGGTGGGGTAGGGGCGGAGGGGGACCTGGGGTGGAGTTAGTCGCCCGCCTATTTTCATATTCA
TTAGAACTGGGAGGCTGCCCGAGGAGGCCAGCTGAGTTTCAAGATATAAAAGCAACTTCGGGTGCTCCTT
TTCCAGCCGGGACGTATTAAAGGGACCGGAGCGGGGCAGTTCCCGACGCCGCAGCGCTCGCTTTCCCTTC
CCTCCTCTCTGGCCCTCCCTCCTCCCACCCACTGGCTCCCTCCCCCAGCGCTCTCCAGTTTCTGTGCCCC
AGGAGCTACGCGACAGTCTTCCAGGATTATGGGAGTGCAGGTGGAAACCATCTCCCCAGGAGACGGGCGC
ACCTTCCCCAAGCGCGGCCAGACCTGCGTGGTGCACTACACCGGGATGCTTGAAGATGGAAAGAAAGTTG
ATTCCTCCCGGGACAGAAACAAGCCCTTTAAGTTTATGCTAGGCAAGCAGGAGGTGATCCGAGGCTGGGA
AGAAGGGGTTGCCCAGATGAGTGTGGGTCAGAGAGCCAAACTGACTATATCTCCAGATTATGCCTATGGT
GCCACTGGGCACCCAGGCATCATCCCACCACATGCCACTCTCGTCTTCGATGTGGAGCTTCTAAAACTGG
AATCTGGATCCGGTTCCGGCAAGCCCATCCCCAACCCCCTGCTGGGCCTGGACAGCACCTCCGGTTCAGG
CTCTGGATCCGGTTCCGAGTTTCTGAGCGAGAAGTTTGCCCTCAAGAGCCCTCCGAGTAAAAACAGTGAC
TTTTACATGGGCGCAGGAGGTCCTCTGGAGCACGTTATGGAGACGCTGGACAATGAGTCCTTTTACAGCA
AAGCGTCTGCAGGCAAATGCGTGCAGGCCTTCGGACCCCTGCCCCGCGCCGAGCATCACGTGCGCTTGGA
GAGGACCTCGCCCTGTCAGGACAGCAGCGGTGAGTCGCTAGCGCCCCAGCCGGAGCCGCCGCAGCCCTTC
CGCAATCGAAAATGCAGGATCGGTCTGATCAGGCAGGGAGGGAGAAAGGAGAAAAGTGGGAGCGAGGGAC
CTGGAAGGTGGAGGAAGGTAGTGGAAGGTGCTCGCTTTATGAAGCGGTGTTACTGCTGCTGCAGCCTTTG
GGGGCGGAGGGCGGAGGGAGGGAGAGATCCAGCACCGGGTTGCCTCTGAGCGATTCTCCTTTCGCTGTAG
GGTCTGGTCGCCTACGGATCCCTGAGTCCTTCTGTAATATTGGTTCCTGGAGTAAACTGATAGGGCGCTA
AATAGAGCGTAATTGAGTCAAGACAGAACGCTTCCTCTGCGAGCCCGCCTTGCAGTCCGGGCGGTAGGAA
CTGAAATCGATCACAGCTCGTTAGAGTACGTCACTGTCGTCACGAGTAGGGAAAAAAAAACCGGAAAACA
AAAACAAAAAACAAAAAACCCTTTGAGCTCCTTTAGGTAAAGATAAATCTTTTTAATTTTCCAAGACGTG
GCGATATATTTTCAAAGTTTGAGGATCCCTAGATTTCTAGCGTGTGTGAATTTGTAATTTCTGCTTTTTT
TTGCGTTTGCAATACAACACGCGTTGAATGTTTGTCTAGAGCATGGCTACGTAGATAAGTAGCATGGCGG
GTTAATCATTAACTACAAGGAACCCCTAGTGATGGAGTTGGCCACTCCCTCTCTGCGCGCTCGCTCGCTC
ACTGAGGCCGGGCGACCAAAGGTCGCCCGACGCCCGGGCTTTGCCCGGGCGGCCTCAGTGAGCGAGCGAG
CGCGCAGCTGGCGTAATAGCGAAGAGGCCCGCACCGATCGCCCTTCCCAACAGTTGCGCAGCCTGAATGG
CGAATGGCGATTCC
[38 nt withheld, positions 3515-3552]
C
[378 nt withheld, positions 3554-3931]
C
[91 nt withheld, positions 3933-4023]
A
[49 nt withheld, positions 4025-4073]
CCTTTGACGTTGGAGTCCACGTTCTTT
[37 nt withheld, positions 4101-4137]
ACCCTATCTCGGTCTATTCTTTTGATTTATAAGGGATTTTGCCGATTTCGGCCTATTGGTTAAAAAATGA
GCTGATTTAACAAAAATTTAACGCGAATTTTAACAAAATATTAACGCTTACAATTTAAATATTTGCTTAT
ACAATCT
[100 nt withheld, positions 4285-4384]
CTCAGGCAATGACCTGATAGCCTTTGTAG
[69 nt withheld, positions 4414-4482]
T
[44 nt withheld, positions 4484-4527]
ACCTACACATTACTCA
[44 nt withheld, positions 4544-4587]
TTGCGTTGAAATAAAGGCTTCTCCC
[83 nt withheld, positions 4613-4695]
TTCTTTGCCTTGCCTGTATGATTTATTGGATGTTGGAATCGCCTGATGCGGTATTTTCTCCTTACGCATC
TGTGCGGTATTTCACACCGCATATGGTGCACTCTCAGTACAATCTGCTCTGATGCCGCATAGTTAAGCCA
GCCCCGACACCCGCCAACACCCGCTGACGCGCCCTGACGGGCTTGTCTGCTCCCGGCATCCGCTTACAGA
CAAGCTGTGACCGTCTCCGGGAGCTGCATGTGTCAGAGGTTTTCACCGTCATCACCGAAACGCGCGAGAC
GAAAGGGCCTCGTGATACGCCTATTTTTATAGGTTAATGTCATGATAATAATGGTTTCTTAGACGTCAGG
TGGCACTTTTCGGGGAAATGTGCGCGGAACCCCTATTTGTTTATTTTTCTAAATACATTCAAATATGTAT
CCGCTCATGAGACAATAACCCTGATAAATGCTTCAATAATATTGAAAAAGGAAGAGTATGAGTATTCAAC
ATTTCCGTGTCGCCCTTATTCCCTTTTTTGCGGCATTTTGCCTTCCTGTTTTTGCTCACCCAGAAACGCT
GGTGAAAGTAAAAGATGCTGAAGATCAGTTGGGTGCACGAGTGGGTTACATCGAACTGGATCTCAACAGC
GGTAAGATCCTTGAGAGTTTTCGCCCCGAAGAACGTTTTCCAATGATGAGCACTTTTAAAGTTCTGCTAT
GTGGCGCGGTATTATCCCGTATTGACGCCGGGCAAGAGCAACTCGGTCGCCGCATACACTATTCTCAGAA
TGACTTGGTTGAGTACTCACCAGTCACAGAAAAGCATCTTACGGATGGCATGACAGTAAGAGAATTATGC
AGTGCTGCCATAACCATGAGTGATAACACTGCGGCCAACTTACTTCTGACAACGATCGGAGGACCGAAGG
AGCTAACCGCTTTTTTGCACAACATGGGGGATCATGTAACTCGCCTTGATCGTTGGGAACCGGAGCTGAA
TGAAGCCATACCAAACGACGAGCGTGACACCACGATGCCTGTAGCAATGGCAACAACGTTGCGCAAACTA
TTAACTGGCGAACTACTTACTCTAGCTTCCCGGCAACAATTAATAGACTGGATGGAGGCGGATAAAGTTG
CAGGACCACTTCTGCGCTCGGCCCTTCCGGCTGGCTGGTTTATTGCTGATAAATCTGGAGCCGGTGAGCG
TGGGTCTCGCGGTATCATTGCAGCACTGGGGCCAGATGGTAAGCCCTCCCGTATCGTAGTTATCTACACG
ACGGGGAGTCAGGCAACTATGGATGAACGAAATAGACAGATCGCTGAGATAGGTGCCTCACTGATTAAGC
ATTGGTAACTGTCAGACCAAGTTTACTCATATATACTTTAGATTGATTTAAAACTTCATTTTTAATTTAA
AAGGATCTAGGTGAAGATCCTTTTTGATAATCTCATGACCAAAATCCCTTAACGTGAGTTTTCGTTCCAC
TGAGCGTCAGACCCCGTAGAAAAGATCAAAGGATCTTC
Features (pLannotate 1.2.2; 16 found; start..end, strand, type, name):
      1..589     +  rep_origin     ori: high-copy-number ColE1/pMB1/pBR322/pUC origin of replication
    772..828     +  CDS            lacI (fragment): lac repressor; lacI; The lac repressor binds to the lac operator to inhibit transcription in E. coli. This inhibition can be relieved by adding lactose or isopropyl-β-D-thiogalactopyranoside (IPTG).
    822..955     -  repeat_region  AAV2 ITR: inverted terminal repeat of adeno-associated virus serotype 2 inverted
   1007..1050    -  rep_origin     SV40 ori (fragment): SV40 origin of replication
   1132..1150    +  enhancer       CMV enhancer (fragment): human cytomegalovirus immediate early enhancer
   1989..2313    +  CDS            FKBP-V (fragment): F36V mutant of FK506-binding protein FKBP12 binds synthetic ligands that do not bind wild-type FKBP
   2397..2618    +  CDS            ALX1 (fragment): ALX1_HUMAN - Also known as CART1 From Homo sapiens (Human).
   3308..3440    +  repeat_region  AAV2 ITR (fragment): inverted terminal repeat of adeno-associated virus serotype 2 inverted
   3435..3504    +  CDS            lacZα (fragment): LacZα fragment of β-galactosidase; lacZ fragment
   3515..3820    +  CDS            M13 gene IV (fragment) (sequence partly withheld): pIV; IV; phage assembly
   3808..4236    +  rep_origin     f1 ori (sequence partly withheld): f1 bacteriophage origin of replication; arrow indicates direction of (+) strand synthesis
   4326..4729    +  CDS            M13 gene II (fragment) (sequence partly withheld): pII; II; replication
   4737..4836    -  misc_feature   bom (fragment): basis of mobility region from pBR322
   4938..4973    -  CDS            rop (fragment): Rop protein, which maintains plasmids at low copy number; rop
   5068..5172    +  promoter       AmpR promoter: bla
   5173..6033    +  CDS            AmpR: β-lactamase; bla; confers resistance to ampicillin, carbenicillin, and related antibiotics
