[The description below was written by a language model from this plasmid's Addgene catalogue record and pLannotate feature annotations shown in this document.]
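Description:
pAAV_FKBP-V5-ALX1 is an adeno-associated virus transfer plasmid built on a pAAV backbone. It is designed to deliver a homology-directed repair donor that knocks an N-terminal FKBP12(F36V)-V5 tag into the endogenous human ALX1 (CART1) locus. In bacteria it is maintained through a ColE1/pUC-type origin and selected with ampicillin via a bla cassette driven by its own promoter. An f1 phage origin is also present. The repository lists the plasmid as low copy even though the annotated origin is of the high-copy type.

The roughly 2.1 kb insert, assembled by Gibson cloning, lies between two AAV2 inverted terminal repeats, which are the cis elements needed for replication and packaging of the intervening DNA into AAV particles. Within this region the feature table identifies the FKBP12 F36V coding sequence followed closely by a short stretch of ALX1 coding sequence. This fits a design in which the tag is fused in frame to the start of ALX1 and flanked by genomic sequence serving as homology arms. The arms themselves and the V5 epitope are not annotated, and no complete promoter is detected inside the ITRs, so expression of the tagged protein presumably depends on the native ALX1 promoter after integration. The small SV40 ori, CMV enhancer, lacI, lacZα, M13 gene, bom and rop hits are short fragments, probably backbone remnants or incidental matches.

The F36V mutant of FKBP12 binds synthetic ligands that do not bind wild-type FKBP, which is the basis of dTAG-style inducible degradation, and V5 allows detection or immunoprecipitation. The record states only the tagging purpose. It does not name the nuclease or guide RNA used alongside the donor.
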