Addgene plasmid #215023: pAAV_FKBP-V5-ALX1
Purpose: AAV vector for knocking in an N-terminal tag (FKBP12F36V and V5) for human ALX1
Depositing lab: Joanna Wysocka. Depositing organization: Stanford University. Publication: DNA-guided transcription factor cooperativity shapes face and limb mesenchyme. Kim S, Morgunova E, Naqvi S, Goovaerts S, Bader M, Koska M, Popov A, Luong C, Pogson A, Swigut T, Claes P, Taipale J, Wysocka J. Cell. 2024 Feb 1;187(3):692-711.e26. doi: 10.1016/j.cell.2023.12.032. Epub 2024 Jan 22. PubMed 38262408.
Backbone
  Vector backbone: pAAV
  Backbone size w/o insert (bp): 4098
  Vector type: AAV
Growth in bacteria
  Bacterial resistance: Ampicillin, 100 μg/mL
  Growth temperature: 30°C
  Growth strain: NEB Stable
  Copy number: Low Copy
Gene/Insert
  Gene/Insert name: ALX homeobox 1 (alt names: ALX1; CART1)
  Species: H. sapiens (human)
  Insert size (bp): 2105
  Entrez Gene: ALX1 (a.k.a. CART1, FND3, HEL23)
  Tag / fusion protein: FKBP-V5 (N terminal on insert)
  Cloning method: Gibson Cloning
  Sequencing primers: 5′ TGTCCAACATTACCGCCATGTTG
Terms and licenses: Academic/Nonprofit Terms; Industry Terms: Not Available to Industry
How to cite: pAAV_FKBP-V5-ALX1 was a gift from Joanna Wysocka (Addgene plasmid # 215023 ; http://n2t.net/addgene:215023 ; RRID:Addgene_215023)
